>Addgene plasmid #117809 | pGTag-TagRFP-CAAX-SV40 | addgene full sequence | sequence record 400027 | Addgene NGS Result
CTTTCCTGCGTTATCCCCTGATTCTGTGGATAACCGTATTACCGCCTTTGAGTGAGCTGATACCGCTCGC
CGCAGCCGAACGACCGAGCGCAGCGAGTCAGTGAGCGAGGAAGCGGATGTGCGCCCAATACGCAAACCGC
CTCTCCCCGCGCGTTGGCCGATTCATTAATGCAGCTGGCACGACAGGTTTCCCGACTGGAAAGCGGGCAG
TGAGCGCAACGCAATTAATACGCGTACCGCTAGCCAGGAAGAGTTTGTAGAAACGCAAAAAGGCCATCCG
TCAGGATGGCCTTCTGCTTAGTTTGATGCCTGGCAGTTTATGGCGGGCGTCCTGCCCGCCACCCTCCGGG
CCGTTGCTTCACAACGTTCAAATCCGCTCCCGGCGGATTTGTCCTACTCAGGAGAGCGTTCACCGACAAA
CAACAGATAAAACGAAAGGCCCAGTCTTCCGACTGAGCCTTTCGTTTTATTTGATGCCTGGCAGTTCCCT
ACTCTCGCGTTAACGCTAGCATGGATGTTTTCCCAGTCACGACGTTGTAAAACGACGGCCAGTCTTAAGC
TCGGGCCCTGCAGCTCTAGAGCTCGAATTCGGGAGGCGTTCGGGCCACAGCGGACACGCAGGTGCGCAAC
GCAATTAATGTGAGTTAGCTCACTCATTAGGCACCCCAGGCTTTACACTTTATGCTTCCGGCTCGTATGT
TGTGTGGAATTGTGAGCGGATAACAATTTCACACAGGAAACAGCTATGACCATGATTACGCCAAGCGCGC
AATTAACCCTCACTAAAGGGAACAAAAGCTGGAGGACCTCGAGGGGGGGCCCGGTACCCAATTCGCCCTA
TAGTGAGTCGTATTACGCGCGCTCACTGGCCGTCGTTTTACAACGTCGTGACTGGGAAAACCCTGGCGTT
ACCCAACTTAATCGCCTTGCAGCACATCCCCCTTTCGCCAGCTGGCGTAATAGCGAAGAGGCCCGCACCG
ATCGCCCTTCCCAACAGTTGCGCAGCCTGAATGGCGAATGGACCTGCCACAGGATCCGGAGCCACGAACT
TCTCTCTGTTAAAGCAAGCAGGAGACGTGGAAGAAAACCCCGGTCCTATGGTGTCTAAGGGCGAGGAACT
GATTAAGGAGAACATGCACATGAAGCTGTACATGGAGGGCACCGTGAACAACCACCACTTCAAGTGCACA
TCCGAGGGCGAAGGCAAGCCCTACGAGGGCACCCAGACCATGAGAATCAAGGTGGTCGAGGGCGGCCCTC
TCCCCTTCGCCTTCGACATCCTGGCTACCAGCTTCATGTACGGCAGCAGAACCTTCATCAACCACACCCA
GGGCATCCCCGACTTCTTTAAGCAGTCCTTCCCTGAGGGCTTCACATGGGAGAGAGTCACCACATACGAA
GACGGGGGCGTGCTGACCGCTACCCAGGACACCAGCCTCCAGGACGGCTGCCTCATCTACAACGTCAAGA
TCAGAGGGGTGAACTTCCCATCCAACGGCCCTGTGATGCAGAAGAAAACACTCGGCTGGGAGGCCAACAC
CGAGATGCTGTACCCCGCTGACGGCGGCCTGGAAGGCAGAAGCGACATGGCCCTGAAGCTCGTGGGCGGG
GGCCACCTGATCTGCAACTTCAAGACCACATACAGATCCAAGAAACCCGCTAAGAACCTCAAGATGCCCG
GCGTCTACTATGTGGACCACAGACTGGAAAGAATCAAGGAGGCCGACAAAGAGACCTACGTCGAGCAGCA
CGAGGTGGCTGTGGCCAGATACTGCGACCTCCCTAGCAAACTGGGGCACAAACTTAATAAGCTGAACCCT
CCTGATGAGAGTGGCCCCGGCTGCATGAGCTGCAAGTGTGTGCTCTCCTGAGGCGCGCCTCTAGAACTAT
AGTGAGTCGTATTACGTAGATCCAGACATGATAAGATACATTGATGAGTTTGGACAAACCACAACTAGAA
TGCAGTGAAAAAAATGCTTTATTTGTGAAATTTGTGATGCTATTGCTTTATTTGTAACCATTATAAGCTG
CAATAAACAAGTTAACAACAACAATTGCATTCATTTTATGTTTCAGGTTCAGGGGGAGGTGTGGGAGGTT
TTTTCCAACTTTATTATACAAAGTTGGCATTATAAAAAAGCATTGCTTATCAATTTGTTGCAACGAACAG
GTCACTATCAGTCAAAATAAAATCATTATTTGGAGCTCCATGGCGTTGTCTAGCAAGGAAGTGAAGAGCT
ATCCGGATATATATGTATGTTATCATAACTGTACTGGCTATGTCAGGTGGTAATGACTGTAACGTTACGT
TACTCGTTGTAGGCACGACATTGAATATGCTCTTCTCCGCTGTGGCCCGAACGCCTCCCGCTAGCGATGG
GATCTCGGCCGCGATATCCCCTATAGTGAGTCGTATTACATGGTCATAGCTGTTTCCTGGCAGCTCTGGC
CCGTGTCTCAAAATCTCTGATGTTACATTGCACAAGATAAAAATATATCATCATGAACAATAAAACTGTC
TGCTTACATAAACAGTAATACAAGGGGTGTTATGAGCCATATTCAACGGGAAACGTCGAGGCCGCGATTA
AATTCCAACATGGATGCTGATTTATATGGGTATAAATGGGCTCGCGATAATGTCGGGCAATCAGGTGCGA
CAATCTATCGCTTGTATGGGAAGCCCGATGCGCCAGAGTTGTTTCTGAAACATGGCAAAGGTAGCGTTGC
CAATGATGTTACAGATGAGATGGTCAGACTAAACTGGCTGACGGAATTTATGCCTCTTCCGACCATCAAG
CATTTTATCCGTACTCCTGATGATGCATGGTTACTCACCACTGCGATCCCCGGAAAAACAGCATTCCAGG
TATTAGAAGAATATCCTGATTCAGGTGAAAATATTGTTGATGCGCTGGCAGTGTTCCTGCGCCGGTTGCA
TTCGATTCCTGTTTGTAATTGTCCTTTTAACAGCGATCGCGTATTTCGTCTCGCTCAGGCGCAATCACGA
ATGAATAACGGTTTGGTTGATGCGAGTGATTTTGATGACGAGCGTAATGGCTGGCCTGTTGAACAAGTCT
GGAAAGAAATGCATAAACTTTTGCCATTCTCACCGGATTCAGTCGTCACTCATGGTGATTTCTCACTTGA
TAACCTTATTTTTGACGAGGGGAAATTAATAGGTTGTATTGATGTTGGACGAGTCGGAATCGCAGACCGA
TACCAGGATCTTGCCATCCTATGGAACTGCCTCGGTGAGTTTTCTCCTTCATTACAGAAACGGCTTTTTC
AAAAATATGGTATTGATAATCCTGATATGAATAAATTGCAGTTTCATTTGATGCTCGATGAGTTTTTCTA
ATCAGAATTGGTTAATTGGTTGTAACACTGGCAGAGCATTACGCTGACTTGACGGGACGGCGCAAGCTCA
TGACCAAAATCCCTTAACGTGAGTTACGCGTCGTTCCACTGAGCGTCAGACCCCGTAGAAAAGATCAAAG
GATCTTCTTGAGATCCTTTTTTTCTGCGCGTAATCTGCTGCTTGCAAACAAAAAAACCACCGCTACCAGC
GGTGGTTTGTTTGCCGGATCAAGAGCTACCAACTCTTTTTCCGAAGGTAACTGGCTTCAGCAGAGCGCAG
ATACCAAATACTGTTCTTCTAGTGTAGCCGTAGTTAGGCCACCACTTCAAGAACTCTGTAGCACCGCCTA
CATACCTCGCTCTGCTAATCCTGTTACCAGTGGCTGCTGCCAGTGGCGATAAGTCGTGTCTTACCGGGTT
GGACTCAAGACGATAGTTACCGGATAAGGCGCAGCGGTCGGGCTGAACGGGGGGTTCGTGCACACAGCCC
AGCTTGGAGCGAACGACCTACACCGAACTGAGATACCTACAGCGTGAGCTATGAGAAAGCGCCACGCTTC
CCGAAGGGAGAAAGGCGGACAGGTATCCGGTAAGCGGCAGGGTCGGAACAGGAGAGCGCACGAGGGAGCT
TCCAGGGGGAAACGCCTGGTATCTTTATAGTCCTGTCGGGTTTCGCCACCTCTGACTTGAGCGTCGATTT
TTGTGATGCTCGTCAGGGGGGCGGAGCCTATGGAAAAACGCCAGCAACGCGGCCTTTTTACGGTTCCTGG
CCTTTTGCTGGCCTTTTGCTCACATGTT
Features (pLannotate 1.2.2; 21 found; start..end, strand, type, name):
    121..213     +  CDS            lacI (fragment): lac repressor; lacI; The lac repressor binds to the lac operator to inhibit transcription in E. coli. This inhibition can be relieved by adding lactose or isopropyl-β-D-thiogalactopyranoside (IPTG).
    268..295     -  terminator     rrnB T2 terminator: transcription terminator T2 from the E. coli rrnB gene
    427..470     +  terminator     rrnB T1 terminator: Escherichia coli rrnB; transcription terminator T1 from the E. coli rrnB gene
    517..553     -  CDS            lacZα (fragment): LacZα fragment of β-galactosidase; lacZ fragment
    636..657     +  protein_bind   CAP binding site: CAP binding activates transcription in the presence of cAMP. E. coli catabolite activator protein
    672..702     +  promoter       lac promoter: promoter for the E. coli lac operon
    710..726     +  protein_bind   lac operator: The lac repressor binds to the lac operator to inhibit transcription in E. coli. This inhibition can be relieved by adding lactose or isopropyl-β-D-thiogalactopyranoside (IPTG). lac repressor encoded by lacI
    771..789     +  promoter       T3 promoter: promoter for bacteriophage T3 RNA polymerase
    805..828     +  misc_feature   MCS (fragment): pBluescript multiple cloning site
    837..855     -  promoter       T7 promoter: promoter for bacteriophage T7 RNA polymerase
    863..1018    +  CDS            lacZα (fragment): LacZα fragment of β-galactosidase; lacZ fragment
   1041..1097    +  CDS            P2A: 2A peptide from porcine teschovirus-1 polyprotein Eukaryotic ribosomes fail to insert a peptide bond between the Gly and Pro residues, yielding separate polypeptides.
   1098..1808    +  CDS            TagRFP: monomeric derivative of red fluorescent protein from Entacmaea quadricolor (Merzlyak et al., 2007) mammalian codon-optimized
   1809..1871    +  CDS            H-Ras (fragment): human small GTPase proto-oncoprotein
   1887..1904    -  promoter       T7 promoter (fragment): promoter for bacteriophage T7 RNA polymerase
   1909..2043    -  polyA_signal   SV40 poly(A) signal: SV40 polyadenylation signal
   2106..2126    -  protein_bind   attB3: mutant version of attB; core recombination site for the Gateway® BP reaction BP Clonase™
   2117..2202    -  protein_bind   attL1 (fragment): mutant version of attL; recombination site for the Gateway® LR reaction LR Clonase™
   2400..2418    -  promoter       T7 promoter: promoter for bacteriophage T7 RNA polymerase
   2552..3361    +  CDS            KanR: aminoglycoside phosphotransferase; aph(3')-Ia; confers resistance to kanamycin in bacteria or G418 (Geneticin®) in eukaryotes
   3508..4096    +  rep_origin     ori: high-copy-number ColE1/pMB1/pBR322/pUC origin of replication
