[The description below was written by a language model from this plasmid's Addgene catalogue record and pLannotate feature annotations shown in this document.]
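Description:
pGTag-TagRFP-CAAX-SV40 is a promoterless knock-in donor plasmid from the pGTag series, built on the pK backbone for CRISPR-directed targeted integration by the GeneWeld method, which relies on short homology arms to direct precise insertion at a nuclease-cut genomic locus. The record lists it for use in zebrafish and human cells and notes it may work in other species. In bacteria it is maintained as a high-copy plasmid through a ColE1/pUC-type origin and selected with kanamycin via the KanR (aminoglycoside phosphotransferase) gene. The sequenced record is about 4.2 kb, consistent with the stated backbone and insert sizes.

The cargo begins with a P2A peptide coding sequence fused directly upstream of TagRFP, a monomeric red fluorescent protein. TagRFP is followed in frame by a short H-Ras fragment that supplies the C-terminal CAAX prenylation motif, so the reporter is targeted to membranes. No eukaryotic promoter is annotated, so expression depends on in-frame integration into an endogenous gene. The 2A sequence then releases membrane-tagged TagRFP as a separate polypeptide from the host protein fragment, reporting the targeted gene's expression pattern. An SV40 polyadenylation signal lies downstream of the cassette, though it is annotated on the opposite strand.

Upstream of the cargo sits a lac promoter/operator with lacZα fragments, T3 and T7 promoters and a remnant of a pBluescript polylinker. This region probably serves as a screening and cloning site for inserting a homology arm, although the record does not describe it. Residual Gateway att site fragments and rrnB terminators are also present. The homology arms themselves are not part of this plasmid and must be added by the user for each target.
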