Addgene plasmid #117809: pGTag-TagRFP-CAAX-SV40
Purpose: Donor for precise CRISPR directed genomic integration using the GeneWeld method
Depositing lab: Jeffrey Essner. Depositing organization: Iowa State University. Publication: Efficient targeted integration directed by short homology in zebrafish and mammalian cells. Wierson WA, Welker JM, Almeida MP, Mann CM, Webster DA, Torrie ME, Weiss TJ, Kambakam S, Vollbrecht MK, Lan M, McKeighan KC, Levey J, Ming Z, Wehmeier A, Mikelson CS, Haltom JA, Kwan KM, Chien CB, Balciunas D, Ekker SC, Clark KJ, Webber BR, Moriarity BS, Solin SL, Carlson DF, Dobbs DL, McGrail M, Essner J. Elife. 2020 May 15;9. pii: 53968. doi: 10.7554/eLife.53968. PubMed 32412410.
Backbone
  Vector backbone: pK
  Backbone manufacturer: Karl J. Clark
  Backbone size w/o insert (bp): 2958
  Vector type: Synthetic Biology
Growth in bacteria
  Bacterial resistance: Kanamycin, 50 μg/mL
  Growth temperature: 30°C
  Growth strain: NEB Stable
  Copy number: High Copy
Gene/Insert
  Gene/Insert name: TagRFP (alt name: RFP)
  Species: H. sapiens (human), D. rerio (zebrafish)
  Insert size (bp): 1200
  Tag / fusion protein: CAAX (C terminal on insert)
  Cloning method: Gibson Cloning
  Sequencing primers: 5′ GCATGGATGTTTTCCCAGTC; 3′ atggctcataacaccccttg
Terms and licenses: Academic/Nonprofit Terms; Industry Terms: Not Available to Industry
Depositor comments: Online tools and cloning help available at <www.genesculpt.org/gtaghd/>. May work in additional species beyond those listed. Please visit https://www.biorxiv.org/content/10.1101/431627v2 for bioRxiv preprint.
How to cite: pGTag-TagRFP-CAAX-SV40 was a gift from Jeffrey Essner (Addgene plasmid # 117809 ; http://n2t.net/addgene:117809 ; RRID:Addgene_117809)
