>Addgene plasmid #117809 | pGTag-TagRFP-CAAX-SV40 | depositor partial sequence | sequence record 222420 | Backbone
TGAAGAGCTATCCGGATATATATGTATGTTATCATAACTGTACTGGCTATGTCAGGTGGTAATGACTGTA
ACGTTACGTTACTCGTTGTAGGCACGACATTGAATATGCTCTTCTCCGCTGTGGCCCGAACGCCTCCCGC
TAGCGATGGGATCTCGGCCGCGATATCCCCTATAGTGAGTCGTATTACATGGTCATAGCTGTTTCCTGGC
AGCTCTGGCCCGTGTCTCAAAATCTCTGATGTTACATTGCACAAGATAAAAATATATCATCATGAACAAT
AAAACTGTCTGCTTACATAAACAGTAATACAAGGGGTGTTATGAGCCATATTCAACGGGAAACGTCGAGG
CCGCGATTAAATTCCAACATGGATGCTGATTTATATGGGTATAAATGGGCTCGCGATAATGTCGGGCAAT
CAGGTGCGACAATCTATCGCTTGTATGGGAAGCCCGATGCGCCAGAGTTGTTTCTGAAACATGGCAAAGG
TAGCGTTGCCAATGATGTTACAGATGAGATGGTCAGACTAAACTGGCTGACGGAATTTATGCCTCTTCCG
ACCATCAAGCATTTTATCCGTACTCCTGATGATGCATGGTTACTCACCACTGCGATCCCCGGAAAAACAG
CATTCCAGGTATTAGAAGAATATCCTGATTCAGGTGAAAATATTGTTGATGCGCTGGCAGTGTTCCTGCG
CCGGTTGCATTCGATTCCTGTTTGTAATTGTCCTTTTAACAGCGATCGCGTATTTCGTCTCGCTCAGGCG
CAATCACGAATGAATAACGGTTTGGTTGATGCGAGTGATTTTGATGACGAGCGTAATGGCTGGCCTGTTG
AACAAGTCTGGAAAGAAATGCATAAACTTTTGCCATTCTCACCGGATTCAGTCGTCACTCATGGTGATTT
CTCACTTGATAACCTTATTTTTGACGAGGGGAAATTAATAGGTTGTATTGATGTTGGACGAGTCGGAATC
GCAGACCGATACCAGGATCTTGCCATCCTATGGAACTGCCTCGGTGAGTTTTCTCCTTCATTACAGAAAC
GGCTTTTTCAAAAATATGGTATTGATAATCCTGATATGAATAAATTGCAGTTTCATTTGATGCTCGATGA
GTTTTTCTAATCAGAATTGGTTAATTGGTTGTAACACTGGCAGAGCATTACGCTGACTTGACGGGACGGC
GCAAGCTCATGACCAAAATCCCTTAACGTGAGTTACGCGTCGTTCCACTGAGCGTCAGACCCCGTAGAAA
AGATCAAAGGATCTTCTTGAGATCCTTTTTTTCTGCGCGTAATCTGCTGCTTGCAAACAAAAAAACCACC
GCTACCAGCGGTGGTTTGTTTGCCGGATCAAGAGCTACCAACTCTTTTTCCGAAGGTAACTGGCTTCAGC
AGAGCGCAGATACCAAATACTGTCCTTCTAGTGTAGCCGTAGTTAGGCCACCACTTCAAGAACTCTGTAG
CACCGCCTACATACCTCGCTCTGCTAATCCTGTTACCAGTGGCTGCTGCCAGTGGCGATAAGTCGTGTCT
TACCGGGTTGGACTCAAGACGATAGTTACCGGATAAGGCGCAGCGGTCGGGCTGAACGGGGGGTTCGTGC
ACACAGCCCAGCTTGGAGCGAACGACCTACACCGAACTGAGATACCTACAGCGTGAGCATTGAGAAAGCG
CCACGCTTCCCGAAGGGAGAAAGGCGGACAGGTATCCGGTAAGCGGCAGGGTCGGAACAGGAGAGCGCAC
GAGGGAGCTTCCAGGGGGAAACGCCTGGTATCTTTATAGTCCTGTCGGGTTTCGCCACCTCTGACTTGAG
CGTCGATTTTTGTGATGCTCGTCAGGGGGGCGGAGCCTATGGAAAAACGCCAGCAACGCGGCCTTTTTAC
GGTTCCTGGCCTTTTGCTGGCCTTTTGCTCACATGTTCTTTCCTGCGTTATCCCCTGATTCTGTGGATAA
CCGTATTACCGCCTTTGAGTGAGCTGATACCGCTCGCCGCAGCCGAACGACCGAGCGCAGCGAGTCAGTG
AGCGAGGAAGCGGATGTGCGCCCAATACGCAAACCGCCTCTCCCCGCGCGTTGGCCGATTCATTAATGCA
GCTGGCACGACAGGTTTCCCGACTGGAAAGCGGGCAGTGAGCGCAACGCAATTAATACGCGTACCGCTAG
CCAGGAAGAGTTTGTAGAAACGCAAAAAGGCCATCCGTCAGGATGGCCTTCTGCTTAGTTTGATGCCTGG
CAGTTTATGGCGGGCGTCCTGCCCGCCACCCTCCGGGCCGTTGCTTCACAACGTTCAAATCCGCTCCCGG
CGGATTTGTCCTACTCAGGAGAGCGTTCACCGACAAACAACAGATAAAACGAAAGGCCCAGTCTTCCGAC
TGAGCCTTTCGTTTTATTTGATGCCTGGCAGTTCCCTACTCTCGCGTTAACGCTAGCATGGATGTTTTCC
CAGTCACGACGTTGTAAAACGACGGCCAGTCTTAAGCTCGGGCCCTGCAGCTCTAGAGCTCGAATTCGGG
AGGCGTTCGGGCCACAGCGGACACGCAGGTGCGCAACGCAATTAATGTGAGTTAGCTCACTCATTAGGCA
CCCCAGGCTTTACACTTTATGCTTCCGGCTCGTATGTTGTGTGGAATTGTGAGCGGATAACAATTTCACA
CAGGAAACAGCTATGACCATGATTACGCCAAGCGCGCAATTAACCCTCACTAAAGGGAACAAAAGCTGGA
GGACCTCGAGGGGGGGCCCGGTACCCAATTCGCCCTATAGTGAGTCGTATTACGCGCGCTCACTGGCCGT
CGTTTTACAACGTCGTGACTGGGAAAACCCTGGCGTTACCCAACTTAATCGCCTTGCAGCACATCCCCCT
TTCGCCAGCTGGCGTAATAGCGAAGAGGCCCGCACCGATCGCCCTTCCCAACAGTTGCGCAGCCTGAATG
GCGAATGGACCTGCCACA
