>Addgene plasmid #117809 | pGTag-TagRFP-CAAX-SV40 | depositor partial sequence | sequence record 222421 | Insert
GGATCCGGAGCCACGAACTTCTCTCTGTTAAAGCAAGCAGGAGACGTGGAAGAAAACCCCGGTCCTATGG
TGTCTAAGGGCGAGGAACTGATTAAGGAGAACATGCACATGAAGCTGTACATGGAGGGCACCGTGAACAA
CCACCACTTCAAGTGCACATCCGAGGGCGAAGGCAAGCCCTACGAGGGCACCCAGACCATGAGAATCAAG
GTGGTCGAGGGCGGCCCTCTCCCCTTCGCCTTCGACATCCTGGCTACCAGCTTCATGTACGGCAGCAGAA
CCTTCATCAACCACACCCAGGGCATCCCCGACTTCTTTAAGCAGTCCTTCCCTGAGGGCTTCACATGGGA
GAGAGTCACCACATACGAAGACGGGGGCGTGCTGACCGCTACCCAGGACACCAGCCTCCAGGACGGCTGC
CTCATCTACAACGTCAAGATCAGAGGGGTGAACTTCCCATCCAACGGCCCTGTGATGCAGAAGAAAACAC
TCGGCTGGGAGGCCAACACCGAGATGCTGTACCCCGCTGACGGCGGCCTGGAAGGCAGAAGCGACATGGC
CCTGAAGCTCGTGGGCGGGGGCCACCTGATCTGCAACTTCAAGACCACATACAGATCCAAGAAACCCGCT
AAGAACCTCAAGATGCCCGGCGTCTACTATGTGGACCACAGACTGGAAAGAATCAAGGAGGCCGACAAAG
AGACCTACGTCGAGCAGCACGAGGTGGCTGTGGCCAGATACTGCGACCTCCCTAGCAAACTGGGGCACAA
ACTTAATAAGCTGAACCCTCCTGATGAGAGTGGCCCCGGCTGCATGAGCTGCAAGTGTGTGCTCTCCTGA
GGCGCGCCTCTAGAACTATAGTGAGTCGTATTACGTAGATCCAGACATGATAAGATACATTGATGAGTTT
GGACAAACCACAACTAGAATGCAGTGAAAAAAATGCTTTATTTGTGAAATTTGTGATGCTATTGCTTTAT
TTGTAACCATTATAAGCTGCAATAAACAAGTTAACAACAACAATTGCATTCATTTTATGTTTCAGGTTCA
GGGGGAGGTGTGGGAGGTTTTTTCCAACTTTATTATACAAAGTTGGCATTATAAAAAAGCATTGCTTATC
AATTTGTTGCAACGAACAGGTCACTATCAGTCAAAATAAAATCATTATTTGGAGCTCCATGGCGTTGTCT
AGCAAGGAAG
